Addgene plasmid #121351: pUC57-Kan_GY11_00124331
Purpose: Level 0 Golden-Gate compatible vector
Depositing lab: Sophien Kamoun. Depositing organization: Sainsbury Laboratory, Norwich. Publication: A Clone Resource of Magnaporthe oryzae Effectors That Share Sequence and Structural Similarities Across Host-Specific Lineages. Petit-Houdenot Y, Langner T, Harant A, Win J, Kamoun S. Mol Plant Microbe Interact. 2020 Aug;33(8):1032-1035. doi: 10.1094/MPMI-03-20-0052-A. Epub 2020 Jun 22. PubMed 32460610.
Backbone
  Vector backbone: pUC57-Kan
  Backbone size w/o insert (bp): 2626
  Vector type: Golden Gate
  Selectable markers: lacZ
Growth in bacteria
  Bacterial resistance: Kanamycin, 50 μg/mL
  Growth temperature: 37°C
  Growth strain: DH5alpha
  Copy number: High Copy
Gene/Insert
  Gene/Insert name: GY11_00124331
  Mutation: Magnaporthe oryzae
  Cloning method: Restriction Enzyme; 5′ cloning site EcoRV (unknown if destroyed); 3′ cloning site EcoRV (unknown if destroyed)
  Sequencing primers: 5′ M13Fw; 3′ M13Rv
Terms and licenses: Academic/Nonprofit Terms; Industry Terms: Not Available to Industry
How to cite: pUC57-Kan_GY11_00124331 was a gift from Sophien Kamoun (Addgene plasmid # 121351 ; http://n2t.net/addgene:121351 ; RRID:Addgene_121351)
