[The description below was written by a language model from this plasmid's Addgene catalogue record and pLannotate feature annotations shown in this document.]
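Description:
pUC57-Kan_GY11_00124331 is a small, high-copy E. coli cloning plasmid that serves as a Level 0 module for Golden Gate assembly. It is built on the pUC57-Kan backbone (about 2.6 kb without insert; the full deposited sequence is about 3.1 kb) and replicates from a ColE1/pUC-type origin. Selection is with kanamycin, conferred by an aph(3')-Ia aminoglycoside phosphotransferase gene that the annotation places downstream of the bla (AmpR) promoter. Short remnants of bom, rop and lacI are also annotated; these are backbone fragments rather than functional elements.

The insert, GY11_00124331, is recorded as coming from the rice blast fungus Magnaporthe oryzae, and the associated work describes a clone resource of effectors from that pathogen, so it is presumably an effector coding sequence. It was placed into the EcoRV site of the pUC57 polylinker. The feature table does not annotate the insert itself, but there is an unannotated gap of roughly 500 bp between the lacZα fragment and the lac operator, lac promoter and CAP binding site. That gap matches the expected position of an insert interrupting lacZα, which is listed as the screening marker for blue/white discrimination. The M13 forward and reverse priming sites flank this region for sequence verification.

The record does not state which Type IIS enzyme sites or overhangs flank the module, and it lists no promoter, tag or terminator belonging to the insert. As a Level 0 part, the plasmid is a storage and donor vector: the effector sequence is meant to be released and combined with promoters, tags and terminators in higher-level Golden Gate assemblies for downstream expression studies.
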