Features (pLannotate 1.2.2; 10 found; start..end, strand, type, name):
    137..236     +  misc_feature   bom (fragment): basis of mobility region from pBR322
    242..399     -  CDS            lacZα (fragment): LacZα fragment of β-galactosidase; lacZ fragment
    933..949     -  protein_bind   lac operator: The lac repressor binds to the lac operator to inhibit transcription in E. coli. This inhibition can be relieved by adding lactose or isopropyl-β-D-thiogalactopyranoside (IPTG). lac repressor encoded by lacI
    957..987     -  promoter       lac promoter: promoter for the E. coli lac operon
   1002..1023    -  protein_bind   CAP binding site: CAP binding activates transcription in the presence of cAMP. E. coli catabolite activator protein
   1036..1128    -  CDS            lacI (fragment): lac repressor; lacI; The lac repressor binds to the lac operator to inhibit transcription in E. coli. This inhibition can be relieved by adding lactose or isopropyl-β-D-thiogalactopyranoside (IPTG).
   1311..1899    -  rep_origin     ori: high-copy-number ColE1/pMB1/pBR322/pUC origin of replication
   2070..2885    -  CDS            KanR: aminoglycoside phosphotransferase; aph(3')-Ia; confers resistance to kanamycin in bacteria or G418 (Geneticin®) in eukaryotes
   2886..2990    -  promoter       AmpR promoter: bla
   3085..35      +  CDS            rop (fragment) (across the origin): Rop protein, which maintains plasmids at low copy number; rop
>Addgene plasmid #121351 | pUC57-Kan_GY11_00124331 | depositor full sequence | sequence record 231425 | pUC57-Kan_GY11_00124331 sequence 3085 bps
TCGCGCGTTTCGGTGATGACGGTGAAAACCTCTGACACATGCAGCTCCCGGAGACGGTCACAGCTTGTCT
GTAAGCGGATGCCGGGAGCAGACAAGCCCGTCAGGGCGCGTCAGCGGGTGTTGGCGGGTGTCGGGGCTGG
CTTAACTATGCGGCATCAGAGCAGATTGTACTGAGAGTGCACCATATGCGGTGTGAAATACCGCACAGAT
GCGTAAGGAGAAAATACCGCATCAGGCGCCATTCGCCATTCAGGCTGCGCAACTGTTGGGAAGGGCGATC
GGTGCGGGCCTCTTCGCTATTACGCCAGCTGGCGAAAGGGGGATGTGCTGCAAGGCGATTAAGTTGGGTA
ACGCCAGGGTTTTCCCAGTCACGACGTTGTAAAACGACGGCCAGTGAATTGACGCGTATTGGGATGGAAC
TTGGTCTCTAATGGCTTCTGATGGTGCTTCTACTTCTGGTGTTAAAGCTACTGGTGATATGGGTTCTCCA
AGAGGTGTTCAAGATGCTGGTGGTTCTCCAGGTGCTCCAGCTTCTTCTGTTGCTCAAGCTTCTTCTGGTT
CTTCTAAACCATCTAGATTGACTAGAATTTCTAGAATTGGTAGACCAAAAAGATCTAATAGACCAAATAG
ACCAAAATCTACTAAAATGTGTCAAACTTCTTTGTTGTCTTCTACTGGTGTTGTTGTTAGAACTATGTCT
TTGGTTCCAGGTGAAGATAATTTGTTTTCTTATCCAGATGGTCCAGATCAAACTGAACATGTTATTACTG
TTAAACCATCTAAATTGACTTGTAAACCATCTATTACTGAAGGTGGTATTCCAGAAGGTTGGAAATGGAA
ATATATGAAAGTTTGAGCTTAGAGACCAAGTTCCATCCCAATGGCGCGCCGAGCTTGGCTCGAGCATGGT
CATAGCTGTTTCCTGTGTGAAATTGTTATCCGCTCACAATTCCACACAACATACGAGCCGGAAGCATAAA
GTGTAAAGCCTGGGGTGCCTAATGAGTGAGCTAACTCACATTAATTGCGTTGCGCTCACTGCCCGCTTTC
CAGTCGGGAAACCTGTCGTGCCAGCTGCATTAATGAATCGGCCAACGCGCGGGGAGAGGCGGTTTGCGTA
TTGGGCGCTCTTCCGCTTCCTCGCTCACTGACTCGCTGCGCTCGGTCGTTCGGCTGCGGCGAGCGGTATC
AGCTCACTCAAAGGCGGTAATACGGTTATCCACAGAATCAGGGGATAACGCAGGAAAGAACATGTGAGCA
AAAGGCCAGCAAAAGGCCAGGAACCGTAAAAAGGCCGCGTTGCTGGCGTTTTTCCATAGGCTCCGCCCCC
CTGACGAGCATCACAAAAATCGACGCTCAAGTCAGAGGTGGCGAAACCCGACAGGACTATAAAGATACCA
GGCGTTTCCCCCTGGAAGCTCCCTCGTGCGCTCTCCTGTTCCGACCCTGCCGCTTACCGGATACCTGTCC
GCCTTTCTCCCTTCGGGAAGCGTGGCGCTTTCTCATAGCTCACGCTGTAGGTATCTCAGTTCGGTGTAGG
TCGTTCGCTCCAAGCTGGGCTGTGTGCACGAACCCCCCGTTCAGCCCGACCGCTGCGCCTTATCCGGTAA
CTATCGTCTTGAGTCCAACCCGGTAAGACACGACTTATCGCCACTGGCAGCAGCCACTGGTAACAGGATT
AGCAGAGCGAGGTATGTAGGCGGTGCTACAGAGTTCTTGAAGTGGTGGCCTAACTACGGCTACACTAGAA
GAACAGTATTTGGTATCTGCGCTCTGCTGAAGCCAGTTACCTTCGGAAAAAGAGTTGGTAGCTCTTGATC
CGGCAAACAAACCACCGCTGGTAGCGGTGGTTTTTTTGTTTGCAAGCAGCAGATTACGCGCAGAAAAAAA
GGATCTCAAGAAGATCCTTTGATCTTTTCTACGGGGTCTGACGCTCAGTGGAACGAAAACTCACGTTAAG
GGATTTTGGTCATGAGATTATCAAAAAGGATCTTCACCTAGATCCTTTTAAATTAAAAATGAAGTTTTAA
ATCAATCTAAAGTATATATGAGTAAACTTGGTCTGACAGTTAGAAAAACTCATCGAGCATCAAATGAAAC
TGCAATTTATTCATATCAGGATTATCAATACCATATTTTTGAAAAAGCCGTTTCTGTAATGAAGGAGAAA
ACTCACCGAGGCAGTTCCATAGGATGGCAAGATCCTGGTATCGGTCTGCGATTCCGACTCGTCCAACATC
AATACAACCTATTAATTTCCCCTCGTCAAAAATAAGGTTATCAAGTGAGAAATCACCATGAGTGACGACT
GAATCCGGTGAGAATGGCAAAAGTTTATGCATTTCTTTCCAGACTTGTTCAACAGGCCAGCCATTACGCT
CGTCATCAAAATCACTCGCATCAACCAAACCGTTATTCATTCGTGATTGCGCCTGAGCGAGACGAAATAC
GCGATCGCTGTTAAAAGGACAATTACAAACAGGAATCGAATGCAACCGGCGCAGGAACACTGCCAGCGCA
TCAACAATATTTTCACCTGAATCAGGATATTCTTCTAATACCTGGAATGCTGTTTTCCCAGGGATCGCAG
TGGTGAGTAACCATGCATCATCAGGAGTACGGATAAAATGCTTGATGGTCGGAAGAGGCATAAATTCCGT
CAGCCAGTTTAGTCTGACCATCTCATCTGTAACATCATTGGCAACGCTACCTTTGCCATGTTTCAGAAAC
AACTCTGGCGCATCGGGCTTCCCATACAATCGATAGATTGTCGCACCTGATTGCCCGACATTATCGCGAG
CCCATTTATACCCATATAAATCAGCATCCATGTTGGAATTTAATCGCGGCCTAGAGCAAGACGTTTCCCG
TTGAATATGGCTCATACTCTTCCTTTTTCAATATTATTGAAGCATTTATCAGGGTTATTGTCTCATGAGC
GGATACATATTTGAATGTATTTAGAAAAATAAACAAATAGGGGTTCCGCGCACATTTCCCCGAAAAGTGC
CACCTGACGTCTAAGAAACCATTATTATCATGACATTAACCTATAAAAATAGGCGTATCACGAGGCCCTT
TCGTC
