>Addgene plasmid #121351 | pUC57-Kan_GY11_00124331 | depositor partial sequence | sequence record 230954 | GY11_00124331
TTGGTCTCTAATGGCTTCTGATGGTGCTTCTACTTCTGGTGTTAAAGCTACTGGTGATATGGGTTCTCCA
AGAGGTGTTCAAGATGCTGGTGGTTCTCCAGGTGCTCCAGCTTCTTCTGTTGCTCAAGCTTCTTCTGGTT
CTTCTAAACCATCTAGATTGACTAGAATTTCTAGAATTGGTAGACCAAAAAGATCTAATAGACCAAATAG
ACCAAAATCTACTAAAATGTGTCAAACTTCTTTGTTGTCTTCTACTGGTGTTGTTGTTAGAACTATGTCT
TTGGTTCCAGGTGAAGATAATTTGTTTTCTTATCCAGATGGTCCAGATCAAACTGAACATGTTATTACTG
TTAAACCATCTAAATTGACTTGTAAACCATCTATTACTGAAGGTGGTATTCCAGAAGGTTGGAAATGGAA
ATATATGAAAGTTTGAGCTTAGAGACCAA
