>Addgene plasmid #121351 | pUC57-Kan_GY11_00124331 | depositor partial sequence | sequence record 230955 | empty_vector
TCGCGCGTTTCGGTGATGACGGTGAAAACCTCTGACACATGCAGCTCCCGGAGACGGTCACAGCTTGTCT
GTAAGCGGATGCCGGGAGCAGACAAGCCCGTCAGGGCGCGTCAGCGGGTGTTGGCGGGTGTCGGGGCTGG
CTTAACTATGCGGCATCAGAGCAGATTGTACTGAGAGTGCACCATATGCGGTGTGAAATACCGCACAGAT
GCGTAAGGAGAAAATACCGCATCAGGCGCCATTCGCCATTCAGGCTGCGCAACTGTTGGGAAGGGCGATC
GGTGCGGGCCTCTTCGCTATTACGCCAGCTGGCGAAAGGGGGATGTGCTGCAAGGCGATTAAGTTGGGTA
ACGCCAGGGTTTTCCCAGTCACGACGTTGTAAAACGACGGCCAGTGAATTGACGCGTATTGGGATATCCC
AATGGCGCGCCGAGCTTGGCTCGAGCATGGTCATAGCTGTTTCCTGTGTGAAATTGTTATCCGCTCACAA
TTCCACACAACATACGAGCCGGAAGCATAAAGTGTAAAGCCTGGGGTGCCTAATGAGTGAGCTAACTCAC
ATTAATTGCGTTGCGCTCACTGCCCGCTTTCCAGTCGGGAAACCTGTCGTGCCAGCTGCATTAATGAATC
GGCCAACGCGCGGGGAGAGGCGGTTTGCGTATTGGGCGCTCTTCCGCTTCCTCGCTCACTGACTCGCTGC
GCTCGGTCGTTCGGCTGCGGCGAGCGGTATCAGCTCACTCAAAGGCGGTAATACGGTTATCCACAGAATC
AGGGGATAACGCAGGAAAGAACATGTGAGCAAAAGGCCAGCAAAAGGCCAGGAACCGTAAAAAGGCCGCG
TTGCTGGCGTTTTTCCATAGGCTCCGCCCCCCTGACGAGCATCACAAAAATCGACGCTCAAGTCAGAGGT
GGCGAAACCCGACAGGACTATAAAGATACCAGGCGTTTCCCCCTGGAAGCTCCCTCGTGCGCTCTCCTGT
TCCGACCCTGCCGCTTACCGGATACCTGTCCGCCTTTCTCCCTTCGGGAAGCGTGGCGCTTTCTCATAGC
TCACGCTGTAGGTATCTCAGTTCGGTGTAGGTCGTTCGCTCCAAGCTGGGCTGTGTGCACGAACCCCCCG
TTCAGCCCGACCGCTGCGCCTTATCCGGTAACTATCGTCTTGAGTCCAACCCGGTAAGACACGACTTATC
GCCACTGGCAGCAGCCACTGGTAACAGGATTAGCAGAGCGAGGTATGTAGGCGGTGCTACAGAGTTCTTG
AAGTGGTGGCCTAACTACGGCTACACTAGAAGAACAGTATTTGGTATCTGCGCTCTGCTGAAGCCAGTTA
CCTTCGGAAAAAGAGTTGGTAGCTCTTGATCCGGCAAACAAACCACCGCTGGTAGCGGTGGTTTTTTTGT
TTGCAAGCAGCAGATTACGCGCAGAAAAAAAGGATCTCAAGAAGATCCTTTGATCTTTTCTACGGGGTCT
GACGCTCAGTGGAACGAAAACTCACGTTAAGGGATTTTGGTCATGAGATTATCAAAAAGGATCTTCACCT
AGATCCTTTTAAATTAAAAATGAAGTTTTAAATCAATCTAAAGTATATATGAGTAAACTTGGTCTGACAG
TTAGAAAAACTCATCGAGCATCAAATGAAACTGCAATTTATTCATATCAGGATTATCAATACCATATTTT
TGAAAAAGCCGTTTCTGTAATGAAGGAGAAAACTCACCGAGGCAGTTCCATAGGATGGCAAGATCCTGGT
ATCGGTCTGCGATTCCGACTCGTCCAACATCAATACAACCTATTAATTTCCCCTCGTCAAAAATAAGGTT
ATCAAGTGAGAAATCACCATGAGTGACGACTGAATCCGGTGAGAATGGCAAAAGTTTATGCATTTCTTTC
CAGACTTGTTCAACAGGCCAGCCATTACGCTCGTCATCAAAATCACTCGCATCAACCAAACCGTTATTCA
TTCGTGATTGCGCCTGAGCGAGACGAAATACGCGATCGCTGTTAAAAGGACAATTACAAACAGGAATCGA
ATGCAACCGGCGCAGGAACACTGCCAGCGCATCAACAATATTTTCACCTGAATCAGGATATTCTTCTAAT
ACCTGGAATGCTGTTTTCCCAGGGATCGCAGTGGTGAGTAACCATGCATCATCAGGAGTACGGATAAAAT
GCTTGATGGTCGGAAGAGGCATAAATTCCGTCAGCCAGTTTAGTCTGACCATCTCATCTGTAACATCATT
GGCAACGCTACCTTTGCCATGTTTCAGAAACAACTCTGGCGCATCGGGCTTCCCATACAATCGATAGATT
GTCGCACCTGATTGCCCGACATTATCGCGAGCCCATTTATACCCATATAAATCAGCATCCATGTTGGAAT
TTAATCGCGGCCTAGAGCAAGACGTTTCCCGTTGAATATGGCTCATACTCTTCCTTTTTCAATATTATTG
AAGCATTTATCAGGGTTATTGTCTCATGAGCGGATACATATTTGAATGTATTTAGAAAAATAAACAAATA
GGGGTTCCGCGCACATTTCCCCGAAAAGTGCCACCTGACGTCTAAGAAACCATTATTATCATGACATTAA
CCTATAAAAATAGGCGTATCACGAGGCCCTTTCGTC
