>Addgene plasmid #121351 | pUC57-Kan_GY11_00124331 | addgene partial sequence | sequence record 238240 | M13-F20 5'-TGTAAAACGACGGCCAGT-3'
TTGGTCTCTAATGGCTTCTGATGGTGCTTCTACTTCTGGTGTTAAAGCTACTGGTGATATGGGTTCTCCA
AGAGGTGTTCAAGATGCTGGTGGTTCTCCAGGTGCTCCAGCTTCTTCTGTTGCTCAAGCTTCTTCTGGTT
CTTCTAAACCATCTAGATTGACTAGAATTTCTAGAATTGGTAGACCAAAAAGATCTAATAGACCAAATAG
ACCAAAATCTACTAAAATGTGTCAAACTTCTTTGTTGTCTTCTACTGGTGTTGTTGTTAGAACTATGTCT
TTGGTTCCAGGTGAAGATAATTTGTTTTCTTATCCAGATGGTCCAGATCAAACTGAACATGTTATTACTG
TTAAACCATCTAAATTGACTTGTAAACCATCTATTACTGAAGGTGGTATTCCAGAAGGTTGGAAATGGAA
ATATATGAAAGTTTGAGCTTAGAGACCAAGTTCCATCCCAATGGCGCGCCGAGCTTGGCTCGAGCATGGT
CATAGCTGTTTCCTGTGTGAAATTGTTATCCGCTCACAATTCCACACAACATACGAGCCGGAAGCATAAA
GTGTAAAGCCTGGGGTGCCTAATGAGTGAGCTAACTCACATTAATTGCGTTGCGCTCACTGCCCGCTTTC
CAGTCGGGAAACCTGTCGTGCCAGCTGCATTAATGAATCGGCCAACGCGCGGGGAGAGGCGGTTTGCGTA
TTGGGCGCTCTTCCGCTTCCTCGCTCACTGACTCGCTGCGCTCGGTCGTTCGGCTGCGGCGAGCGGTATC
AGCTCACTCAAAGGCGGTAATACGGTTATCCACAGAATCAGGGGATAACGCA
